>Addgene plasmid #124659 | Src-Y530F | addgene full sequence | sequence record 243616 | Addgene NGS Result
CGCGTTGACATTGATTATTGACTAGGCTTTTGCAAAAAGCTTTGCAAAGATGGATAAAGTTTTAAACAGA
GAGGAATCTTTGCAGCTAATGGACCTTCTAGGTCTTGAAAGGAGTGGGAATTGGCTCCGGTGCCCGTCAG
TGGGCAGAGCGCACATCGCCCACAGTCCCCGAGAAGTTGGGGGGAGGGGTCGGCAATTGAACCGGTGCCT
AGAGAAGGTGGCGCGGGGTAAACTGGGAAAGTGATGTCGTGTACTGGCTCCGCCTTTTTCCCGAGGGTGG
GGGAGAACCGTATATAAGTGCAGTAGTCGCCGTGAACGTTCTTTTTCGCAACGGGTTTGCCGCCAGAACA
CAGGTAAGTGCCGTGTGTGGTTCCCGCGGGCCTGGCCTCTTTACGGGTTATGGCCCTTGCGTGCCTTGAA
TTACTTCCACCTGGCTGCAGTACGTGATTCTTGATCCCGAGCTTCGGGTTGGAAGTGGGTGGGAGAGTTC
GAGGCCTTGCGCTTAAGGAGCCCCTTCGCCTCGTGCTTGAGTTGAGGCCTGGCCTGGGCGCTGGGGCCGC
CGCGTGCGAATCTGGTGGCACCTTCGCGCCTGTCTCGCTGCTTTCGATAAGTCTCTAGCCATTTAAAATT
TTTGATGACCTGCTGCGACGCTTTTTTTCTGGCAAGATAGTCTTGTAAATGCGGGCCAAGATCTGCACAC
TGGTATTTCGGTTTTTGGGGCCGCGGGCGGCGACGGGGCCCGTGCGTCCCAGCGCACATGTTCGGCGAGG
CGGGGCCTGCGAGCGCGGCCACCGAGAATCGGACGGGGGTAGTCTCAAGCTGGCCGGCCTGCTCTGGTGC
CTGGCCTCGCGCCGCCGTGTATCGCCCCGCCCTGGGCGGCAAGGCTGGCCCGGTCGGCACCAGTTGCGTG
AGCGGAAAGATGGCCGCTTCCCGGCCCTGCTGCAGGGAGCTCAAAATGGAGGACGCGGCGCTCGGGAGAG
CGGGCGGGTGAGTCACCCACACAAAGGAAAAGGGCCTTTCCGTCCTCAGCCGTCGCTTCATGTGACTCCA
CGGAGTACCGGGCGCCGTCCAGGCACCTCGATTAGTTCTCGAGCTTTTGGAGTACGTCGTCTTTAGGTTG
GGGGGAGGGGTTTTATGCGATGGAGTTTCCCCACACTGAGTGGGTGGAGACTGAAGTTAGGCCAGCTTGG
CACTTGATGTAATTCTCCTTGGAATTTGCCCTTTTTGAGTTTGGATCTTGGTTCATTCTCAAGCCTCAGA
CAGTGGTTCAAAGTTTTTTTCTTCCATTTCAGGTGTCGTGAGGAATTAGCTTGGTACTAATACGACTCAC
TATAGGGAGACCCAAGCTGGCTAGGTAAGCTTGGTACCGAGCTCGGATCCAGTGTGGTGGAATTCGATCA
TGGGTAGCAACAAGAGCAAGCCCAAGGATGCCAGCCAGCGGCGCCGCAGCCTGGAGCCCGCCGAGAACGT
GCACGGCGCTGGCGGGGGCGCTTTCCCCGCCTCGCAGACCCCCAGCAAGCCAGCCTCGGCCGACGGCCAC
CGCGGCCCCAGCGCGGCCTTCGCCCCCGCGGCCGCCGAGCCCAAGCTGTTCGGAGGCTTCAACTCCTCGG
ACACCGTCACCTCCCCGCAGAGGGCGGGCCCGCTGGCCGGTGGAGTGACCACCTTTGTGGCCCTCTATGA
CTATGAGTCTAGGACGGAGACAGACCTGTCCTTCAAGAAAGGCGAGCGGCTCCAGATTGTCAACAACACA
GAGGGAGACTGGTGGCTGGCCCACTCGCTCAGCACAGGACAGACAGGCTACATCCCCAGCAACTACGTGG
CGCCCTCCGACTCCATCCAGGCTGAGGAGTGGTATTTTGGCAAGATCACCAGACGGGAGTCAGAGCGGTT
ACTGCTCAATGCAGAGAACCCGAGAGGGACCTTCCTCGTGCGAGAAAGTGAGACCACGAAAGGTGCCTAC
TGCCTCTCAGTGTCTGACTTCGACAACGCCAAGGGCCTCAACGTGAAGCACTACAAGATCCGCAAGCTGG
ACAGCGGCGGCTTCTACATCACCTCCCGCACCCAGTTCAACAGCCTGCAGCAGCTGGTGGCCTACTACTC
CAAACACGCCGATGGCCTGTGCCACCGCCTCACCACCGTGTGCCCCACGTCCAAGCCGCAGACTCAGGGC
CTGGCCAAGGATGCCTGGGAGATCCCTCGGGAGTCGCTGCGGCTGGAGGTCAAGCTGGGCCAGGGCTGCT
TTGGCGAGGTGTGGATGGGGACCTGGAACGGTACCACCAGGGTGGCCATCAAAACCCTGAAGCCTGGCAC
GATGTCTCCAGAGGCCTTCCTGCAGGAGGCCCAGGTCATGAAGAAGCTGAGGCATGAGAAGCTGGTGCAG
TTGTATGCTGTGGTTTCAGAGGAGCCCATTTACATCGTCACGGAGTACATGAGCAAGGGGAGTTTGCTGG
ACTTTCTCAAGGGGGAGACAGGCAAGTACCTGCGGCTGCCTCAGCTGGTGGACATGGCTGCTCAGATCGC
CTCAGGCATGGCGTACGTGGAGCGGATGAACTACGTCCACCGGGACCTTCGTGCAGCCAACATCCTGGTG
GGAGAGAACCTGGTGTGCAAAGTGGCCGACTTTGGGCTGGCTCGGCTCATTGAAGACAATGAGTACACGG
CGCGGCAAGGTGCCAAATTCCCCATCAAGTGGACGGCTCCAGAAGCTGCCCTCTATGGCCGCTTCACCAT
CAAGTCGGACGTGTGGTCCTTCGGGATCCTGCTGACTGAGCTCACCACAAAGGGACGGGTGCCCTACCCT
GGGATGGTGAACCGCGAGGTGCTGGACCAGGTGGAGCGGGGCTACCGGATGCCCTGCCCGCCGGAGTGTC
CCGAGTCCCTGCACGACCTCATGTGCCAGTGCTGGCGGAAGGAGCCTGAGGAGCGGCCCACCTTCGAGTA
CCTGCAGGCCTTCCTGGAGGACTACTTCACGTCCACCGAGCCCCAGTTCCAGCCTGGGGAGAACCTCTAG
GCACAGGCGGGCCCAGACCGGCTTCTCGGCTTGGATCGATCCTGCTCCCTGCTTGTGTGTTGGAGGTCGC
TGAGTAGTGCGCGAGCAAAATTCTGCAGATATCCAGCACAGTGGCGGCCGCTCGAGTCTAGAGGGCCCGC
GGTTCGAACAAAAACTCATCTCAGAAGAGGATCTGAATATGCATACCGGTCATCATCACCATCACCATTG
AGTTTAAACCCGCTGATCAGCCTCGACTGTGCCTTCTAGTTGCCAGCCATCTGTTGTTTGCCCCTCCCCC
GTGCCTTCCTTGACCCTGGAAGGTGCCACTCCCACTGTCCTTTCCTAATAAAATGAGGAAATTGCATCGC
ATTGTCTGAGTAGGTGTCATTCTATTCTGGGGGGTGGGGTGGGGCAGGACAGCAAGGGGGAGGATTGGGA
AGACAATAGCAGGCATGCTGGGGATGCGGTGGGCTCTATGGCTTCTGAGGCGGAAAGAACCAGCTGGGGC
TCTAGGGGGTATCCCC
[124 nt withheld, positions 3517-3640]
C
[91 nt withheld, positions 3642-3732]
A
[49 nt withheld, positions 3734-3782]
CCTTTGACGTTGGAGTCCACGTTCTTT
[37 nt withheld, positions 3810-3846]
ACCCTATCTCGGTCTATTCTTTTGATTTATAAGGGATTTTGCCGATTTCGGCCTATTGGTTAAAAAATGA
GCTGATTTAACAAAAATTTAACGCGAATTAATTCTGTGGAATGTGTGTCAGTTAGGGTGTGGAAAGTCCC
CAGGCTCCCCAGCAGGCAGAAGTATGCAAAGCATGCATCTCAATTAGTCAGCAACCAGGTGTGGAAAGTC
CCCAGGCTCCCCAGCAGGCAGAAGTATGCAAAGCATGCATCTCAATTAGTCAGCAACCATAGTCCCGCCC
CTAACTCCGCCCATCCCGCCCCTAACTCCGCCCAGTTCCGCCCATTCTCCGCCCCATGGCTGACTAATTT
TTTTTATTTATGCAGAGGCCGAGGCCGCCTCTGCCTCTGAGCTATTCCAGAAGTAGTGAGGAGGCTTTTT
TGGAGGCCTAGGCTTTTGCAAAAAGCTCCCGGGAGCTTGTATATCCATTTTCGGATCTGATCAGCACGTG
TTGACAATTAATCATCGGCATAGTATATCGGCATAGTATAATACGACAAGGTGAGGAACTAAACCATGGC
CAAGCCTTTGTCTCAAGAAGAATCCACCCTCATTGAAAGAGCAACGGCTACAATCAACAGCATCCCCATC
TCTGAAGACTACAGCGTCGCCAGCGCAGCTCTCTCTAGCGACGGCCGCATCTTCACTGGTGTCAATGTAT
ATCATTTTACTGGGGGACCTTGTGCAGAACTCGTGGTGCTGGGCACTGCTGCTGCTGCGGCAGCTGGCAA
CCTGACTTGTATCGTCGCGATCGGAAATGAGAACAGGGGCATCTTGAGCCCCTGCGGACGGTGCCGACAG
GTGCTTCTCGATCTGCATCCTGGGATCAAAGCCATAGTGAAGGACAGTGATGGACAGCCGACGGCAGTTG
GGATTCGTGAATTGCTGCCCTCTGGTTATGTGTGGGAGGGCTAAGCACTTCGTGGCCGAGGAGCAGGACT
GACACGTGCTACGAGATTTCGATTCCACCGCCGCCTTCTATGAAAGGTTGGGCTTCGGAATCGTTTTCCG
GGACGCCGGCTGGATGATCCTCCAGCGCGGGGATCTCATGCTGGAGTTCTTCGCCCACCCCAACTTGTTT
ATTGCAGCTTATAATGGTTACAAATAAAGCAATAGCATCACAAATTTCACAAATAAAGCATTTTTTTCAC
TGCATTCTAGTTGTGGTTTGTCCAAACTCATCAATGTATCTTATCATGTCTGTATACCGTCGACCTCTAG
CTAGAGCTTGGCGTAATCATGGTCATAGCTGTTTCCTGTGTGAAATTGTTATCCGCTCACAATTCCACAC
AACATACGAGCCGGAAGCATAAAGTGTAAAGCCTGGGGTGCCTAATGAGTGAGCTAACTCACATTAATTG
CGTTGCGCTCACTGCCCGCTTTCCAGTCGGGAAACCTGTCGTGCCAGCTGCATTAATGAATCGGCCAACG
CGCGGGGAGAGGCGGTTTGCGTATTGGGCGCTCTTCCGCTTCCTCGCTCACTGACTCGCTGCGCTCGGTC
GTTCGGCTGCGGCGAGCGGTATCAGCTCACTCAAAGGCGGTAATACGGTTATCCACAGAATCAGGGGATA
ACGCAGGAAAGAACATGTGAGCAAAAGGCCAGGAACCGTAAAAAGGCCGCGTTGCTGGCGTTTTTCCATA
GGCTCCGCCCCCCTGACGAGCATCACAAAAATCGACGCTCAAGTCAGAGGTGGCGAAACCCGACAGGACT
ATAAAGATACCAGGCGTTTCCCCCTGGAAGCTCCCTCGTGCGCTCTCCTGTTCCGACCCTGCCGCTTACC
GGATACCTGTCCGCCTTTCTCCCTTCGGGAAGCGTGGCGCTTTCTCATAGCTCACGCTGTAGGTATCTCA
GTTCGGTGTAGGTCGTTCGCTCCAAGCTGGGCTGTGTGCACGAACCCCCCGTTCAGCCCGACCGCTGCGC
CTTATCCGGTAACTATCGTCTTGAGTCCAACCCGGTAAGACACGACTTATCGCCACTGGCAGCAGCCACT
GGTAACAGGATTAGCAGAGCGAGGTATGTAGGCGGTGCTACAGAGTTCTTGAAGTGGTGGCCTAACTACG
GCTACACTAGAAGAACAGTATTTGGTATCTGCGCTCTGCTGAAGCCAGTTACCTTCGGAAAAAGAGTTGG
TAGCTCTTGATCCGGCAAACAAACCACCGCTGGTAGCGGTGGTTTTTTTGTTTGCAAGCAGCAGATTACG
CGCAGAAAAAAAGGATCTCAAGAAGATCCTTTGATCTTTTCTACGGGGTCTGACGCTCAGTGGAACGAAA
ACTCACGTTAAGGGATTTTGGTCATGAGATTATCAAAAAGGATCTTCACCTAGATCCTTTTAAATTAAAA
ATGAAGTTTTAAATCAATCTAAAGTATATATGAGTAAACTTGGTCTGACAGTTACCAATGCTTAATCAGT
GAGGCACCTATCTCAGCGATCTGTCTATTTCGTTCATCCATAGTTGCCTGACTCCCCGTCGTGTAGATAA
CTACGATACGGGAGGGCTTACCATCTGGCCCCAGTGCTGCAATGATACCGCGAGACCCACGCTCACCGGC
TCCAGATTTATCAGCAATAAACCAGCCAGCCGGAAGGGCCGAGCGCAGAAGTGGTCCTGCAACTTTATCC
GCCTCCATCCAGTCTATTAATTGTTGCCGGGAAGCTAGAGTAAGTAGTTCGCCAGTTAATAGTTTGCGCA
ACGTTGTTGCCATTGCTACAGGCATCGTGGTGTCACGCTCGTCGTTTGGTATGGCTTCATTCAGCTCCGG
TTCCCAACGATCAAGGCGAGTTACATGATCCCCCATGTTGTGCAAAAAAGCGGTTAGCTCCTTCGGTCCT
CCGATCGTTGTCAGAAGTAAGTTGGCCGCAGTGTTATCACTCATGGTTATGGCAGCACTGCATAATTCTC
TTACTGTCATGCCATCCGTAAGATGCTTTTCTGTGACTGGTGAGTACTCAACCAAGTCATTCTGAGAATA
GTGTATGCGGCGACCGAGTTGCTCTTGCCCGGCGTCAATACGGGATAATACCGCGCCACATAGCAGAACT
TTAAAAGTGCTCATCATTGGAAAACGTTCTTCGGGGCGAAAACTCTCAAGGATCTTACCGCTGTTGAGAT
CCAGTTCGATGTAACCCACTCGTGCACCCAACTGATCTTCAGCATCTTTTACTTTCACCAGCGTTTCTGG
GTGAGCAAAAACAGGAAGGCAAAATGCCGCAAAAAAGGGAATAAGGGCGACACGGAAATGTTGAATACTC
ATACTCTTCCTTTTTCAATATTATTGAAGCATTTATCAGGGTTATTGTCTCATGAGCGGATACATATTTG
AATGTATTTAGAAAAATAAACAAATAGGGGTTCCGCGCACATTTCCCCGAAAAGTGCCACCTGACGTCGA
CGGATCGGGAGATCTCCCGATCCCCTATGGTGCACTCTCAGTACAATCTGCTCTGATGCCGCATAGTTAA
GCCAGTATCTGCTCCCTGCTTGTGTGTTGGAGGTCGCTGAGTAGTGCGCGAGCAAAATTTAAGCTACAAC
AAGGCAAGGCTTGACCGACAATTGCATGAAGAATCTGCTTAGGGTTAGGCGTTTTGCGCTGCTTCGCGAT
GTACGGGCCAGATATA
Features (pLannotate 1.2.2; 22 found; start..end, strand, type, name):
      7..25      +  enhancer       CMV enhancer (fragment): human cytomegalovirus immediate early enhancer
     50..116     +  CDS            small t antigen (fragment): SV40 (simian virus 40) small t antigen
    123..1301    +  promoter       EF-1α promoter: strong constitutive promoter for human elongation factor EF-1α
   1318..1336    +  promoter       T7 promoter: promoter for bacteriophage T7 RNA polymerase
   1400..3007    +  CDS            SRC: SRC_HUMAN - Also known as SRC1. Experimental evidence at protein level: Swiss-Prot protein existence level 1. Non-receptor protein tyrosine kinase which is activated following engagement of many different classes of cellular receptors including immune response receptors, integrins and other adhesion receptors, receptor protein tyrosine kinases, G protein-coupled receptors as well as cytokine receptors. Participates in signaling pathways that control a diverse spectrum of biological activities including gene transcription, immune response, cell adhesion, cell cycle progression, apoptosis, migra
   3247..3471    +  polyA_signal   bGH poly(A) signal: bovine growth hormone polyadenylation signal
   3475..3496    +  promoter       SV40 promoter (fragment): SV40 enhancer and early promoter
   3517..3945    +  rep_origin     f1 ori (sequence partly withheld): f1 bacteriophage origin of replication; arrow indicates direction of (+) strand synthesis
   3959..4288    +  promoter       SV40 promoter: SV40 enhancer and early promoter
   4336..4383    +  promoter       EM7 promoter: synthetic bacterial promoter&nbsp
   4402..4800    +  CDS            BSD: blasticidin S deaminase; Aspergillus terreus BSD; confers resistance to blasticidin
   4801..4828    +  CDS            BleoR (fragment): antibiotic-binding protein; Sh ble from Streptoalloteichus hindustanus; confers resistance to bleomycin, phleomycin, and Zeocin™
   4838..4963    +  CDS            ble (fragment): BLE_KLEPN - Experimental evidence at protein level: Swiss-Prot protein existence level 1. Binding protein with a strong affinity to the bleomycin family of antibiotics. Binds to CL990; an antimitotic-antibiotic compound. From Klebsiella pneumoniae.
   4958..5079    +  polyA_signal   SV40 poly(A) signal: SV40 polyadenylation signal
   5152..5168    -  protein_bind   lac operator: The lac repressor binds to the lac operator to inhibit transcription in E. coli. This inhibition can be relieved by adding lactose or isopropyl-β-D-thiogalactopyranoside (IPTG). lac repressor encoded by lacI
   5176..5206    -  promoter       lac promoter: promoter for the E. coli lac operon
   5221..5242    -  protein_bind   CAP binding site: CAP binding activates transcription in the presence of cAMP. E. coli catabolite activator protein
   5255..5347    -  CDS            lacI (fragment): lac repressor; lacI; The lac repressor binds to the lac operator to inhibit transcription in E. coli. This inhibition can be relieved by adding lactose or isopropyl-β-D-thiogalactopyranoside (IPTG).
   5519..6107    -  rep_origin     ori: high-copy-number ColE1/pMB1/pBR322/pUC origin of replication
   6278..7138    -  CDS            AmpR: β-lactamase; bla; confers resistance to ampicillin, carbenicillin, and related antibiotics
   7139..7243    -  promoter       AmpR promoter: bla
   7302..7354    -  misc_feature   bom (fragment): basis of mobility region from pBR322
