[The description below was written by a language model from this plasmid's Addgene catalogue record and pLannotate feature annotations shown in this document.]
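Description:
Src-Y530F is a mammalian expression plasmid built on the pEF6 backbone that carries human c-Src (SRC) with a tyrosine-to-phenylalanine substitution at residue 530. This tyrosine lies in the C-terminal regulatory tail of the kinase, where its phosphorylation normally holds Src in a closed, autoinhibited conformation. Replacing it with phenylalanine is generally understood to prevent that inhibitory phosphorylation and yield a constitutively active kinase, although the record itself states only the mutation. The open reading frame was inserted between EcoRI and XbaI sites, both retained. It sits downstream of the strong constitutive human EF-1α promoter and upstream of the bovine growth hormone polyadenylation signal. A T7 promoter between the EF-1α promoter and the insert serves as a priming site and could support in vitro transcription. No epitope or fluorescent tag is annotated on the SRC coding sequence, and none is mentioned in the catalogue fields.

Selection in mammalian cells relies on a blasticidin S deaminase (BSD) cassette driven by the SV40 early promoter and terminated by the SV40 poly(A) signal. An EM7 bacterial promoter directly upstream of BSD also allows the marker to be expressed in E. coli. In bacteria the plasmid is maintained at high copy through a ColE1/pUC-type origin and selected with ampicillin via β-lactamase, and an f1 origin is also present. The short annotated fragments (CMV enhancer, small t antigen, BleoR/ble, lacI and bom) appear to be backbone remnants or partial matches rather than functional elements. The associated publication concerns myosin-1e, phosphoinositide signaling and F-actin polymerization at podosomes, so the construct was probably used to express the Src mutant in studies of these adhesion structures.
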