Addgene plasmid #124659: Src-Y530F
Purpose: Human c-Src with Y530F mutation
Depositing lab: Cheng-han Yu. Publication: Tail domains of myosin-1e regulate phosphatidylinositol signaling and F-actin polymerization at the ventral layer of podosomes. Zhang Y, Cao F, Zhou Y, Feng Z, Sit B, Krendel M, Yu CH. Mol Biol Cell. 2019 Mar 1;30(5):622-635. doi: 10.1091/mbc.E18-06-0398. Epub 2019 Jan 2. PubMed 30601698.
Backbone
  Vector backbone: pEF6
  Vector type: Mammalian Expression
  Selectable markers: Blasticidin
Growth in bacteria
  Bacterial resistance: Ampicillin, 100 μg/mL
  Growth temperature: 37°C
  Growth strain: DH5alpha
  Copy number: High Copy
Gene/Insert
  Gene/Insert name: cSrc (alt name: c-Src with Y530F)
  Species: H. sapiens (human)
  Mutation: Y530F
  Entrez Gene: SRC (a.k.a. ASV, SRC1, THC6, c-SRC, p60-Src)
  Cloning method: Restriction Enzyme; 5′ cloning site EcoRI (not destroyed); 3′ cloning site XbaI (not destroyed)
  Sequencing primers: 5′ T7-F; 3′ BGH-R
Terms and licenses: Academic/Nonprofit Terms; Industry Terms: Not Available to Industry
How to cite: Src-Y530F was a gift from Cheng-han Yu (Addgene plasmid # 124659 ; http://n2t.net/addgene:124659 ; RRID:Addgene_124659)
