>Addgene plasmid #124659 | Src-Y530F | depositor partial sequence | sequence record 238114 | T7 forward, covering Src
TCCAGTGTGGTGGAATTCGATCATGGGTAGCAACAAGAGCAAGCCCAAGGATGCCAGCCAGCGGCGCCGC
AGCCTGGAGCCCGCCGAGAACGTGCACGGCGCTGGCGGGGGCGCTTTCCCCGCCTCGCAGACCCCCAGCA
AGCCAGCCTCGGCCGACGGCCACCGCGGCCCCAGCGCGGCCTTCGCCCCCGCGGCCGCCGAGCCCAAGCT
GTTCGGAGGCTTCAACTCCTCGGACACCGTCACCTCCCCGCAGAGGGCGGGCCCGCTGGCCGGTGGAGTG
ACCACCTTTGTGGCCCTCTATGACTATGAGTCTAGGACGGAGACAGACCTGTCCTTCAAGAAAGGCGAGC
GGCTCCAGATTGTCAACAACACAGAGGGAGACTGGTGGCTGGCCCACTCGCTCAGCACAGGACAGACAGG
CTACATCCCCAGCAACTACGTGGCGCCCTCCGACTCCATCCAGGCTGAGGAGTGGTATTTTGGCAAGATC
ACCAGACGGGAGTCAGAGCGGTTACTGCTCAATGCAGAGAACCCGAGAGGGACCTTCCTCGTGCGAGAAA
GTGAGACCACGAAAGGTGCCTACTGCCTCTCAGTGTCTGACTTCGACAACGCCAAGGGCCTCAACGTGAA
GCACTACAAGATCCGCAAGCTGGACAGCGGCGGCTTCTACATCACCTCCCGCACCCAGTTCAACAGCCTG
CAGCAGCTGGTGGCCTACTACTCCAAACACGCCGATGGCCTGTGCCACCGCCTCACCACCGTGTGCCCCA
CGTCCAAGCCGCAGACTCAGGGCCTGGCCAAGGATGCCTGGGAGATCCCTCGGGAGTCGCTGCGGCTGGA
GGTCAAGCTGG
